Addgene plasmid #73741: pET151-HIS-TEV-GST-PP-RPN13
Purpose: Expression of hRPN13 in E.coli
Depositing lab: Chris Hill. Depositing organization: University of Utah. Publication: Structure and energetics of pairwise interactions between proteasome subunits RPN2, RPN13, and ubiquitin clarify a substrate recruitment mechanism. VanderLinden RT, Hemmis CW, Yao T, Robinson H, Hill CP. J Biol Chem. 2017 Apr 25. pii: jbc.M117.785287. doi: 10.1074/jbc.M117.785287. PubMed 28442575.
Backbone
  Vector backbone: pET151-D-TOPO
  Backbone size w/o insert (bp): 5800
  Total vector size (bp): 7708
  Modifications to backbone: N-terminal His-tag removed
  Vector type: Bacterial Expression
Growth in bacteria
  Bacterial resistance: Ampicillin, 100 μg/mL
  Growth temperature: 37°C
  Growth strain: DH5alpha
  Copy number: High Copy
Gene/Insert
  Gene/Insert name: RPN13 (alt name: ADRM1)
  Species: H. sapiens (human)
  Insert size (bp): 1225
  GenBank ID: NM_175573
  Entrez Gene: ADRM1 (a.k.a. ARM-1, ARM1, GP110, PSMD16)
  Promoter: T7
  Tag / fusion protein: GST (N terminal on insert); 6xHIS (N terminal on backbone)
  Cloning method: TOPO Cloning
  Sequencing primers: 5′ T7; 3′ T7 term
Terms and licenses: Academic/Nonprofit Terms; Industry Terms: Not Available to Industry
How to cite: pET151-HIS-TEV-GST-PP-RPN13 was a gift from Chris Hill (Addgene plasmid # 73741 ; http://n2t.net/addgene:73741 ; RRID:Addgene_73741)
