[The description below was written by a language model from this plasmid's Addgene catalogue record.]
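Description:
pET151-HIS-TEV-GST-PP-RPN13 is a bacterial expression plasmid built on the pET151-D-TOPO backbone for producing human RPN13 (also known as ADRM1) in E. coli. It is a high-copy plasmid of about 7.7 kb that is maintained under ampicillin selection. The record gives no feature table, so the origin of replication and other backbone elements are not itemised. The insert, about 1.2 kb and corresponding to the human ADRM1 coding sequence, was introduced by TOPO cloning and is transcribed from the T7 promoter. Expression therefore depends on a host strain that supplies T7 RNA polymerase, while a standard cloning strain is used for propagation. The T7 promoter and T7 terminator regions flank the cassette and serve as sequencing primer sites.

The name indicates an N-terminal fusion arrangement of a His tag, a TEV protease site, GST, a "PP" element and then RPN13. The PP element is presumably a PreScission protease site, although the record does not spell this out. The catalogue fields list GST as N-terminal on the insert and 6xHIS as N-terminal on the backbone. However, the backbone modification note says the N-terminal His-tag was removed. This conflicts with the name and the tag field, so the presence of the His tag should be confirmed against the sequence. As designed, the tags would allow affinity purification on glutathione or metal-chelate resin, followed by protease cleavage to release RPN13. The plasmid is associated with structural and energetic studies of interactions between the proteasome subunits RPN2 and RPN13 and ubiquitin, where it provides recombinant RPN13.
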