>Addgene plasmid #73741 | pET151-HIS-TEV-GST-PP-RPN13 | depositor partial sequence | sequence record 136678 | GST-PP-RPN13 ORF
ATGTCCCCTATACTAGGTTATTGGAAAATTAAGGGCCTTGTGCAACCCACTCGACTTCTTTTGGAATATC
TTGAAGAAAAATATGAAGAGCATTTGTATGAGCGCGATGAAGGTGATAAATGGCGAAACAAAAAGTTTGA
ATTGGGTTTGGAGTTTCCCAATCTTCCTTATTATATTGATGGTGATGTTAAATTAACACAGTCTATGGCC
ATCATACGTTATATAGCTGACAAGCACAACATGTTGGGTGGTTGTCCAAAAGAGCGTGCAGAGATTTCAA
TGCTTGAAGGAGCGGTTTTGGATATTAGATACGGTGTTTCGAGAATTGCATATAGTAAAGACTTTGAAAC
TCTCAAAGTTGATTTTCTTAGCAAGCTACCTGAAATGCTGAAAATGTTCGAAGATCGTTTATGTCATAAA
ACATATTTAAATGGTGATCATGTAACCCATCCTGACTTCATGTTGTATGACGCTCTTGATGTTGTTTTAT
ACATGGACCCAATGTGCCTGGATGCGTTCCCAAAATTAGTTTGTTTTAAAAAACGTATTGAAGCTATCCC
ACAAATTGATAAGTACTTGAAATCCAGCAAGTATATAGCATGGCCTTTGCAGGGCTGGCAAGCCACGTTT
GGTGGTGGCGACCATCCTCCAAAATCGGATCTGGAAGTTCTGTTCCAGGGGCCAATGACGACCTCAGGCG
CGCTCTTTCCAAGCCTGGTGCCAGGCTCTCGGGGCGCCTCCAACAAGTACTTGGTGGAGTTTCGGGCGGG
AAAGATGTCCCTGAAGGGGACCACCGTGACTCCGGATAAGCGGAAAGGGCTGGTGTACATTCAGCAGACG
GACGACTCGCTTATTCACTTCTGCTGGAAGGACAGGACGTCCGGGAACGTGGAAGACGACTTGATCATCT
TCCCTGACGACTGTGAGTTCAAGCGGGTGCCGCAGTGCCCCAGCGGGAGGGTCTACGTGCTGAAGTTCAA
GGCAGGGTCCAAGCGGCTTTTCTTCTGGATGCAGGAACCCAAGACAGACCAGGATGAGGAGCATTGCCGG
AAAGTCAACGAGTATCTGAACAACCCCCCGATGCCTGGGGCACTGGGGGCCAGCGGAAGCAGCGGCCACG
AACTCTCTGCGCTAGGCGGTGAGGGTGGCCTGCAGAGCCTGCTGGGAAACATGAGCCACAGCCAGCTCAT
GCAGCTCATCGGACCAGCCGGCCTCGGAGGACTGGGTGGGCTGGGGGCCCTGACTGGACCTGGCCTGGCC
AGTTTACTGGGGAGCAGTGGGCCTCCAGGGAGCAGCTCCTCCTCCAGCTCCCGGAGCCAGTCGGCAGCGG
TCACCCCGTCATCCACCACCTCTTCCACCCGTGCCACCCCAGCCCCTTCTGCTCCAGCAGCTGCCTCAGC
AACTAGCCCGAGCCCCGCGCCCAGTTCCGGGAATGGAGCCAGCACAGCAGCCAGCCCGACCCAGCCCATC
CAGCTGAGCGACCTCCAGAGCATCCTGGCCACGATGAACGTACCAGCCGGGCCAGCAGGCGGCCAGCAAG
TGGACCTGGCCAGTGTGCTGACGCCGGAGATAATGGCTCCCATCCTCGCCAACGCGGATGTCCAGGAGCG
CCTGCTTCCCTACTTGCCATCTGGGGAGTCGCTGCCGCAGACCGCGGATGAGATCCAGAATACCCTGACC
TCGCCCCAGTTCCAGCAGGCCCTGGGCATGTTCAGCGCAGCCTTGGCCTCGGGGCAGCTGGGCCCCCTCA
TGTGCCAGTTCGGTCTGCCTGCAGAGGCTGTGGAGGCCGCCAACAAGGGCGATGTGGAAGCGTTTGCCAA
AGCCATGCAGAACAACGCCAAGCCCGAGCAGAAAGAGGGCGACACGAAGGACAAGAAGGACGAAGAGGAG
GACATGAGCCTGGACTGA
