>Addgene plasmid #73741 | pET151-HIS-TEV-GST-PP-RPN13 | addgene partial sequence | sequence record 141571 | T7 5'-TAATACGACTCACTATAGGG-3'
TTTTGTTTAACTTTAAGAAGGAGATATACATATGCATCATCACCATCACCATGGTAAGCCTATCCCTAAC
CCTCTCCTCGGTCTCGATTCTACGGAAAACCTGTATTTTCAGGGATCCCCTATACTAGGTTATTGGAAAA
TTAAGGGCCTTGTGCAACCCACTCGACTTCTTTTGGAATATCTTGAAGAAAAATATGAAGAGCATTTGTA
TGAGCGCGATGAAGGTGATAAATGGCGAAACAAAAAGTTTGAATTGGGTTTGGAGTTTCCCAATCTTCCT
TATTATATTGATGGTGATGTTAAATTAACACAGTCTATGGCCATCATACGTTATATAGCTGACAAGCACA
ACATGTTGGGTGGTTGTCCAAAAGAGCGTGCAGAGATTTCAATGCTTGAAGGAGCGGTTTTGGATATTAG
ATACGGTGTTTCGAGAATTGCATATAGTAAAGACTTTGAAACTCTCAAAGTTGATTTTCTTAGCAAGCTA
CCTGAAATGCTGAAAATGTTCGAAGATCGTTTATGTCATAAAACATATTTAAATGGTGATCATGTAACCC
ATCCTGACTTCATGTTGTATGACGCTCTTGATGTTGTTTTATACATGGACCCAATGTGCCTGGATGCGTT
CCCAAAATTAGTTTGTTTTAAAAAACGTATTGAAGCTATCCCACAAATTGATAAGTACTTGAAATCCAGC
AAGTATATAGCATGGCCTTTGCAGGGCTGGCAAGCCACGTTTGGTGGTGGCGACCATCCTCCAAAATCGG
ATCTGGAAGTTCTGTTCCAGGGGCCAATGACGACCTCAGGCGCGCTCTTTCCAAGCCTGGTGCCAGGCTC
TCGGG
