>Addgene plasmid #73741 | pET151-HIS-TEV-GST-PP-RPN13 | addgene partial sequence | sequence record 141572 | T7term 5'-GCTAGTTATTGCTCAGCGG-3'
TCTTTCGGGCTTTGTTAGCAGCCGGAATCTGAGCTCGCCCTTGGTAAAGCTTTCAGTCCAGGCTCATGTC
CTCCTCTTCGTCCTTCTTGTCCTTCGTGTCGCCCTCTTTCTGCTCGGGCTTGGCGTTGTTCTGCATGGCT
TTGGCAAACGCTTCCACATCGCCCTTGTTGGCGGCCTCCACAGCCTCTGCAGGCAGACCGAACTGGCACA
TGAGGGGGCCCAGCTGCCCCGAGGCCAAGGCTGCGCTGAACATGCCCAGGGCCTGCTGGAACTGGGGCGA
GGTCAGGGTATTCTGGATCTCATCCGCGGTCTGCGGCAGCGACTCCCCAGATGGCAAGTAGGGAAGCAGG
CGCTCCTGGACATCCGCGTTGGCGAGGATGGGAGCCATTATCTCCGGCGTCAGCACACTGGCCAGGTCCA
CTTGCTGGCCGCCTGCTGGCCCGGCTGGTACGTTCATCGTGGCCAGGATGCTCTGGAGGTCGCTCAGCTG
GATGGGCTGGGTCGGGCTGGCTGCTGTGCTGGCTCCATTCCCGGAACTGGGCGCGGGGCTCGGGCTAGTT
GCTGAGGCAGCTGCTGGAGCAGAAGGGGCTGGGGTGGCACGGGTGGAAGAGGTGGTGGATGACGGGGTGA
CCGCTGCCGACTGGCTCCGGGAGCTGGAGGAGGAGCTGCTCCCTGGAGGCCCACTGCTCCCCAGTAAACT
GGCCAGGCCAGGTCCAGTCAGGGCCCCCAGCCCACCCAGTCCTCCGAGGCCGGCTGGTCCGATGAGCTGC
ATGAGCTGGCTGTGGCTCATGTTTCCCAGCA
